>Addgene plasmid #99277 | hEF1α-H2B-mOrange2-IRES-EGFP PGK-Puromycin | addgene full sequence | sequence record 193519 | Addgene NGS Result
GATCTTCAGACCTGGAGGAGGAGATATGAGGGACAATTGGAGAAGTGAATTATATAAATATAAAGTAGTA
AAAATTGAACCATTAGGAGTAGCACCCACCAAGGCAAAGAGAAGAGTGGTGCAGAGAGAAAAAAGAGCAG
TGGGAATAGGAGCTTTGTTCCTTGGGTTCTTGGGAGCAGCAGGAAGCACTATGGGCGCAGCGTCAATGAC
GCTGACGGTACAGGCCAGACAATTATTGTCTGGTATAGTGCAGCAGCAGAACAATTTGCTGAGGGCTATT
GAGGCGCAACAGCATCTGTTGCAACTCACAGTCTGGGGCATCAAGCAGCTCCAGGCAAGAATCCTGGCTG
TGGAAAGATACCTAAAGGATCAACAGCTCCTGGGGATTTGGGGTTGCTCTGGAAAACTCATTTGCACCAC
TGCTGTGCCTTGGAATGCTAGTTGGAGTAATAAATCTCTGGAACAGATTTGGAATCACACGACCTGGATG
GAGTGGGACAGAGAAATTAACAATTACACAAGCTTAATACACTCCTTAATTGAAGAATCGCAAAACCAGC
AAGAAAAGAATGAACAAGAATTATTGGAATTAGATAAATGGGCAAGTTTGTGGAATTGGTTTAACATAAC
AAATTGGCTGTGGTATATAAAATTATTCATAATGATAGTAGGAGGCTTGGTAGGTTTAAGAATAGTTTTT
GCTGTACTTTCTATAGTGAATAGAGTTAGGCAGGGATATTCACCATTATCGTTTCAGACCCACCTCCCAA
CCCCGAGGGGACCCGACAGGCCCGAAGGAATAGAAGAAGAAGGTGGAGAGAGAGACAGAGACAGATCCAT
TCGATTAGTGAACGGATCTCGACGGTATCGGTTAACTTTTAAAAGAAAAGGGGGGATTGGGGGGTACAGT
GCAGGGGAAAGAATAGTAGACATAATAGCAACAGACATACAAACTAAAGAATTACAAAAACAAATTACAA
AAATTCAAAATTTTATCGATCACGAGACTAGCCTCGAGATCCCGAACCCCGCGTTTATGAACAAACGACC
CAACACCCGTGCGTTTTATTCTGTCTTTTTATTGCCGTCATAGCGCGGGTTCCTTCCGGTATTGTCTCCT
TCCGTGTTTCAGTTAGCCTCCCCCATCTCCCGGTCGAGAAGCTTACGCGTGAATTTCGACGCGGCCGCTC
AGGCACCGGGCTTGCGGGTCATGCACCAGGTGCGCGGTCCTTCGGGCACCTCGACGTCGGCGGTGACGGT
GAAGCCGAGCCGCTCGTAGAAGGGGAGGTTGCGGGGCGCGGATGTCTCCAGGAAGGCGGGCACCCCGGCG
CGCTCGGCCGCCTCCACTCCGGGGAGCACGACGGCGCTGCCCAGACCCTTGCCCTGGTGGTCGGGCGACA
CGCCGACGGTGGCCAGGAACCACGCGGGCTCCTTGGGCCGGTGCGGCGCCAGGAGGCCTTCCATCTGTTG
CTGCGCGGCCAGCCGGGAACCGCTCAACTCGGCCATGCGCGGGCCGATCTCGGCGAACACCGCCCCCGCT
TCGACGCTCTCCGGCGTGGTCCAGACCGCCACCGCGGCGCCGTCGTCCGCGACCCACACCTTGCCGATGT
CGAGCCCGACGCGCGTGAGGAAGAGTTCTTGCAGCTCGGTGACCCGCTCGATGTGGCGGTCCGGATCGAC
GGTGTGGCGCGTGGCGGGGTAGTCGGCGAACGCGGCGGCGAGGGTGCGTACGGCCCTGGGGACGTCGTCG
CGGGTGGCGAGGCGCACCGTGGGCTTGTACTCGGTCATTGTGGCGGCGACGAAAGGCCCGGAGATGAGGA
AGAGGAGAACAGCGCGGCAGACGTGCGCTTTTGAAGCGTGCAGAATGCCGGGCCTCCGGAGGACCTTCGG
GCGCCCGCCCCGCCCCTGAGCCCGCCCCTGAGCCCGCCCCCGGACCCACCCCTTCCCAGCCTCTGAGCCC
AGAAAGCGAAGGAGCAAAGCTGCTATTGGCCGCTGCCCCAAAGGCCTACCCGCTTCCATTGCTCAGCGGT
GCTGTCCATCTGCACGAGACTAGTGAGTCGTGCTACTTCCATTTGTCACGTCCTGCACGACGCGAGCTGC
GGGGCGGGGGGGAACTTCCTGACTAGGGGAGGAGTAGAAGGTGGCGCGAAGGGGCCACCAAAGAACGGAG
CCGGTTGGCGCCTACCGGTGGATGTGGAATGTGTGCGAGGCCAGAGGCCACTTGTGTAGCGCCAAGTGCC
CAGCGGGGCTGCTAAAGCGCATGCTCCAGACTGCCTTGGGAAAAGCGCCTCCCCTACCCGGTAGAGAAAC
TTGATCTGTCGCCGCAATTCAAGCTTCGTGAGGCTCCGGTGCCCGTCAGTGGGCAGAGCGCACATCGCCC
ACAGTCCCCGAGAAGTTGGGGGGAGGCTCTGGCTGCAGGTAATTGAACCGGTGCCTAGAGAAGGTGGCGC
GGGGTAAACTGGGAAAGTGATGTCGTGTACTGGCTCCGCCTTTTTCCCGAGGGTGGGGGAGAACCGTATA
TAAGTGCAGTAGTCGCCGTGAACGTTCTTTTTCGCAACGGGTTTGCCGCCAGAACACAGGTAAGTGCCGT
GTGTGGTTCCCGCGGGCCTGGCCTCTTTACGGGTTATGGCCCTTGCGTGCCTTGAATTACTTCCACCTGG
CTCCAGTACGTGATTCTTGATCCCGAGCTGGAGCCAGGGGCGGGCCTTGCGCTTTAGGAGCCCCTTCGCC
TCGTGCTTGAGTTGAGGCCTGGCCTGGGCGCTGGGGCCGCCGCGTGCGAATCTGGTGGCACCTTCGCGCC
TGTCTCGCTGCTTTCGATAAGTCTCTAGCCATTTAAAATTTTTGATGACGTGCTGCGACGCTTTTTTTCT
GGCAAGATAGTCTTGTAAATGCGGGCCAGGATCTGCACACTGGTATTTCGGTTTTTGGGCCCGCGGCCGG
CGACGGGGCCCGTGCGTCCCAGCGCACATGTTCGGCGAGGCGGGGCCTGCGAGCGCGGCCACCGAGAATC
GGACGGGGGTAGTCTCAAGCTGGCCGGCCTGCTCTGGTGCCTGGCCTCGCGCCGCCGTGTATCGCCCCGC
CCTGGGCGGCAAGGCTGGCCCGGTCGGCACCAGTTGCGTGAGCGGAAAGATGGCCGCTTCCCGGCCCTGC
TCCAGGGGGCTCAAAATGGAGGACGCGGCGCTCGGGAGAGCGGGCGGGTGAGTCACCCACACAAAGGAAA
AGGGCCTTTCCGTCCTCAGCCGTCGCTTCATGTGACTCCACGGAGTACCGGGCGCCGTCCAGGCACCTCG
ATTAGTTCTGGAGCTTTTGGAGTACGTCGTCTTTAGGTTGGGGGGAGGGGTTTTATGCGATGGAGTTTCC
CCACACTGAGTGGGTGGAGACTGAAGTTAGGCCAGCTTGGCACTTGATGTAATTCTCCTTGGAATTTGGC
CTTTTTGAGTTTGGATCTTGGTTCATTCTCAAGCCTCAGACAGTGGTTCAAAGTTTTTTTCTTCCATTTC
AGGTGTCGTGAACACCTGCGAACGGGGTGAGACGACACCCAAGCTGTCTAGAGCCGCCACCATGCCAGAA
CCCGCCAAGTCCGCTCCTGCTCCGAAGAAGGGCTCGAAGAAAGCAGTGACGAAGGCCCAGAAGAAGGGCG
GGAAGAAG
[291 nt withheld, positions 3649-3939]
GACCCCGTGTGCGAACATCCAGGCATTTGCGGGTCGACTATGGTGTCAAAGGGAGAGGAAAACAACATGG
CGATCATTAAGGAGTTCATGCGCTTCAAGGTCCGCATGGAGGGCTCCGTGAACGGACACGAGTTCGAAAT
CGAGGGAGAGGGAGAAGGACGGCCGTACGAAGGATTCCAGACTGCCAAACTCAAGGTCACCAAGGGGGGT
CCCCTGCCCTTCGCATGGGACATTCTGTCCCCTCACTTCACCTACGGCTCCAAGGCCTACGTCAAGCACC
CAGCCGACATCCCTGACTACTTCAAGCTGAGCTTCCCGGAAGGCTTCAAATGGGAAAGAGTGATGAATTA
CGAAGATGGTGGAGTGGTCACTGTGACCCAGGACTCATCCCTGCAAGATGGGGAGTTCATCTACAAAGTC
AAGCTCAGGGGTACAAATTTCCCGTCCGACGGACCCGTGATGCAGAAGAAAACCATGGGATGGGAGGCTT
CGTCCGAACGCATGTATCCGGAGGACGGCGCCCTGAAGGGGAAGATCAAGATGCGCCTGAAGCTCAAGGA
TGGAGGCCACTACACCTCCGAGGTCAAGACTACTTACAAGGCCAAGAAGCCGGTGCAGCTGCCTGGAGCG
TACATTGTGGATATCAAGCTTGACATCACCTCCCATAACGAAGATTACACCATCGTGGAACAGTATGAGC
GGGCGGAAGGACGCCACTCGACCGGGGGCATGGACGAGCTCTACAAATGAGAATTCCCCCCCCCCTAACG
TTACTGGCCGAAGCCGCTTGGAATAAGGCCGGTGTGCGTTTGTCTATATGTTATTTTCCACCATATTGCC
GTCTTTTGGCAATGTGAGGGCCCGGAAACCTGGCCCTGTCTTCTTGACGAGCATTCCTAGGGGTCTTTCC
CCTCTCGCCAAAGGAATGCAAGGTCTGTTGAATGTCGTGAAGGAAGCAGTTCCTCTGGAAGCTTCTTGAA
GACAAACAACGTCTGTAGCGACCCTTTGCAGGCAGCGGAACCCCCCACCTGGCGACAGGTGCCTCTGCGG
CCAAAAGCCACGTGTATAAGATACACCTGCAAAGGCGGCACAACCCCAGTGCCACGTTGTGAGTTGGATA
GTTGTGGAAAGAGTCAAATGGCTCTCCTCAAGCGTATTCAACAAGGGGCTGAAGGATGCCCAGAAGGTAC
CCCATTGTATGGGATCTGATCTGGGGCCTCGGTACACATGCTTTACATGTGTTTAGTCGAGGTTAAAAAA
CGTCTAGGCCCCCCGAACCACGGGGACGTGGTTTTCCTTTGAAAAACACGATGATAATATGCTAGCGGCC
ACAACCATGGTGTCGAAGGGAGAAGAATTGTTTACTGGAGTCGTGCCCATCCTGGTGGAATTGGACGGAG
ATGTGAACGGTCACAAGTTCTCCGTGTCGGGAGAAGGGGAGGGCGACGCGACCTACGGAAAGCTTACACT
CAAGTTCATCTGCACTACTGGGAAGCTCCCAGTGCCGTGGCCCACTCTCGTGACCACCCTGACCTACGGC
GTGCAATGCTTTTCCCGGTACCCTGATCACATGAAGCAGCACGACTTCTTCAAGAGCGCCATGCCGGAAG
GTTACGTGCAGGAGCGGACCATCTTTTTCAAGGACGACGGGAACTACAAGACTCGGGCCGAAGTGAAGTT
CGAGGGGGACACCCTCGTGAACAGAATTGAGCTGAAGGGAATCGACTTCAAAGAAGATGGAAACATCCTG
GGCCATAAACTGGAGTACAACTACAATTCACACAACGTCTACATTATGGCGGATAAGCAGAAGAATGGGA
TCAAGGTCAACTTCAAGATTAGACATAACATCGAGGACGGTTCCGTGCAGCTGGCCGACCACTACCAGCA
AAACACCCCTATCGGCGACGGCCCGGTGCTCCTGCCTGATAACCACTACCTGAGCACCCAGTCCGCTCTG
TCCAAGGACCCGAACGAGAAGCGCGACCATATGGTGCTGCTTGAGTTCGTCACCGCCGCCGGAATTACCC
TCGGCATGGATGAACTGTACAAATAGGGATCCCGTCTCTAAAACTGTTCTCATCACATCATATCAAGGTT
ATATACCATCAATATTGCCACAGATGTTACTTAGCCTTTTAATATTTCTCTAATTTAGTGTATATGCAAT
GATAGTTCTCTGATTTCTGAGATTGAGTTTCTCATGTGTAATGATTATTTAGAGTTTCTCTTTCATCTGT
TCAAATTTTTGTCTAGTTTTATTTTTTACTGATTTGTAAGACTTCTTTTTATAATCTGCATATTACAATT
CTCTTTACTGGGGTGTTGCAAATATTTTCTGTCATTCTATGGCCTGACTTTTCTTAATGGTTTTTTAATT
TTAAAAATAAGTCTTAATATTCATGCAATCTAATTAACAATCTTTTCTTTGTGGTTAGGACTTTGAGTCA
TAAGAAATTTTTCTCTACACTGAAGTCATGATGGCATGCTTCTATATTATTTTCTAAAAGATTTAAAGTT
TTGCCTTCTCCATTTAGACTTATAATTCACTGGAATTTTTTTGTGTGTATGGTATGACATATGGGTTCCC
TTTTATTTTTTACATATAAATATATTTCCCTGTTTTTCTAAAAAAGAAAAAGATCATCATTTTCCCATTG
TAAAATGCCATATTTTTTTCATAGGTCACTTACATATATCAATGGGTCTGTTTCTGAGCTCTACTCTATT
TTATCAGCCTCACTGTCTATCCCCACACATCTCATGCTTTGCTCTAAATCTTGATATTTAGTGGAACATT
CTTTCCCATTTTGTTCTACAAGAATATTTTTGTTATTGTCTTTGGGCTTTCTATATACATTTTGAAATGA
GGTTGACAAGTTAGCGTGACGTCAATTCCCGATAATCAACCTCTGGATTACAAAATTTGTGAAAGATTGA
CTGGTATTCTTAACTATGTTGCTCCTTTTACGCTATGTGGATACGCTGCTTTAATGCCTTTGTATCATGC
TATTGCTTCCCGTATGGCTTTCATTTTCTCCTCCTTGTATAAATCCTGGTTGCTGTCTCTTTATGAGGAG
TTGTGGCCCGTTGTCAGGCAACGTGGCGTGGTGTGCACTGTGTTTGCTGACGCAACCCCCACTGGTTGGG
GCATTGCCACCACCTGTCAGCTCCTTTCCGGGACTTTCGCTTTCCCCCTCCCTATTGCCACGGCGGAACT
CATCGCCGCCTGCCTTGCCCGCTGCTGGACAGGGGCTCGGCTGTTGGGCACTGACAATTCCGTGGTGTTG
TCGGGGAAATCATCGTCCTTTCCTTGGCTGCTCGCCTGTGTTGCCACCTGGATTCTGCGCGGGACGTCCT
TCTGCTACGTCCCTTCGGCCCTCAATCCAGCGGACCTTCCTTCCCGCGGCCTGCTGCCGGCTCTGCGGCC
TCTTCCGCCTCTTCGCCTTCGCCCTCAGACGAGTCGGATCTCCCTTTGGGCCGCCTCCCCGCATCGGGAA
TTGCGCACGCAGTGGTACCTTTAAGACCAATGACTTACAAGGCAGCTGTAGATCTTAGCCACTTTTTAAA
AGAAAAGGGGGGACTGGAAGGGCTAATTCACTCCCAACGAAGACAAGATCTGCTTTTTGCTTGTACTGGG
TCTCTCTGGTTAGACCAGATCTGAGCCTGGGAGCTCTCTGGCTAACTAGGGAACCCACTGCTTAAGCCTC
AATAAAGCTTGCCTTGAGTGCTTCAAGTAGTGTGTGCCCGTCTGTTGTGTGACTCTGGTAACTAGAGATC
CCTCAGACCCTTTTAGTCAGTGTGGAAAATCTCTAGCATCAGAATTGGTTAATTGGTTGTAACACTGACC
CCTATTTGTTTATTTTTCTAAATACATTCAAATATGTATCCGCTCATGAGACAATAACCCTGATAAATGC
TTCAATAATATTGAAAAAGGAAGAATATGAGCCATATTCAACGGGAAACGTCGAGGCCGCGATTAAATTC
CAACATGGATGCTGATTTATATGGGTATAAATGGGCTCGCGATAATGTCGGGCAATCAGGTGCGACAATC
TATCGCTTGTATGGGAAGCCCGATGCGCCAGAGTTGTTTCTGAAACATGGCAAAGGTAGCGTTGCCAATG
ATGTTACAGATGAGATGGTCAGACTAAACTGGCTGACGGAATTTATGCCACTTCCGACCATCAAGCATTT
TATCCGTACTCCTGATGATGCATGGTTACTCACCACTGCGATCCCCGGAAAAACAGCGTTCCAGGTATTA
GAAGAATATCCTGATTCAGGTGAAAATATTGTTGATGCGCTGGCAGTGTTCCTGCGCCGGTTGCACTCGA
TTCCTGTTTGTAATTGTCCTTTTAACAGCGATCGCGTATTTCGCCTCGCTCAGGCGCAATCACGAATGAA
TAACGGTTTGGTTGATGCGAGTGATTTTGATGACGAGCGTAATGGCTGGCCTGTTGAACAAGTCTGGAAA
GAAATGCATAAACTTTTGCCATTCTCACCGGATTCAGTCGTCACTCATGGTGATTTCTCACTTGATAACC
TTATTTTTGACGAGGGGAAATTAATAGGTTGTATTGATGTTGGACGAGTCGGAATCGCAGACCGATACCA
GGATCTTGCCATCCTATGGAACTGCCTCGGTGAGTTTTCTCCTTCATTACAGAAACGGCTTTTTCAAAAA
YWTKRKATTGATWWWMMWSWTMWKWWTWAATTKMARWKGATCTAGGTGAAGATCCTTTTTGATAATCTCA
TGACCAAAATCCCTTAACGTGAGTTTNTCGTTCCACTGAGCGTCAGACCCCGTAGAAAAGATCAAAGGAT
CTTCTTGAGATCCTTTTTTTCTGCGCGTAATCTGCTGCTTGCAAACAAAAAAACCACCGCTACCAGCGGT
GGTTTGTTTGCCGGATCAAGAGCTACCAACTCTTTTTCCGAAGGTAACTGGCTTCAGCAGAGCGCAGATA
CCAAATACTGTTCTTCTAGTGTAGCCGTAGTTAGGCCACCACTTCAAGAACTCTGTAGCACCGCCTACAT
ACCTCGCTCTGCTAATCCTGTTACCAGTGGCTGCTGCCAGTGGCGATAAGTCGTGTCTTACCGGGTTGGA
CTCAAGACGATAGTTACCGGATAAGGCGCAGCGGTCGGGCTGAACGGGGGGTTCGTGCACACAGCCCAGC
TTGGAGCGAACGACCTACACCGAACTGAGATACCTACAGCGTGAGCTATGAGAAAGCGCCACGCTTCCCG
AAGGGAGAAAGGCGGACAGGTATCCGGTAAGCGGCAGGGTCGGAACAGGAGAGCGCACGAGGGAGCTTCC
AGGGGGAAACGCCTGGTATCTTTATAGTCCTGTCGGGTTTCGCCACCTCTGACTTGAGCGTCGATTTTTG
TGATGCTCGTCAGGGGGGCGGAGCCTATGGAAAAACGCCAGCAACGCGGCCTTTTTACGGTTCCTGGCCT
TTTGCTGGCCTTTTGCTCACATGTTCTTTCCTGCGTTATCCCCTGATTCTGTGGATAACCGTATTACCGC
CTTTGAGTGAGCTGATACSGSWSGGSGWAATGTAGTCTTATGCAATACTCTTGTAGTCTTGCAACATGGT
AACGATGAGTTAGCAACATGCCTTACAAGGAGAGAAAAAGCACCGTGCATGCCGATTGGTGGAAGTAAGG
TGGTACGATCGTGCCTTATTAGGAAGGCAACAGACGGGTCTGACATGGATTGGACGAACCACTGAATTNC
CGCATTGCAGAGATATTGTATTTAAGTGCCTAGCTCGATACAATAAACGSCATTTKMYSRTTMGACCASA
TYKGWGYSYRSSWGCTCTCTGGCTAACTAGGGAACCCACTGCTTAAGCCTCAATAAAGCTTGCCTTGAGT
GCTTCAAGTAGTGTGTGCCCGTCTGTTGTGTGACTCTGGTAACTAGAGATCCCTCAGACCCTTTTAGTCA
GTGTGGAAAATCTCTAGCAGTGGCGCCCGAACAGGGACTTGAAAGCGAAAGGGAAACCAGAGGAGCTCTC
TCGACGCAGGACTCGGCTTGCTGAAGCGCGCACGGCAAGAGGCGAGGGGCGGCGACTGGTGAGTACGCCA
AAAATTTTGACTAGCGGAGGCTAGAAGGAGAGAGATGGGTGCGAGAGCGTCAGTATTAAGCGGGGGAGAA
TTAGATCGCGATGGGAAAAAATTCGGTTAAGGCCAGGGGGAAAGAAAAAATATAAATTAAAACATATAGT
ATGGGCAAGCAGGGAGCTAGAACGATTCGCAGTTAATCCTGGCCTGTTAGAAACATCAGAAGGCTGTAGA
CAAATACTGGGACAGCTACAACCATCCCTTCAGACAGGATCAGAAGAACTTAGATCATTATATAATACAG
TAGCAACCCTCTATTGTGTGCATCAAAGGATAGAGATAAAAGACACCAAGGAAGCTTTAGACAAGATAGA
GGAACAGCAAAACAAAAGTAAGACCACCGCACAGCAAGCGGCCGCT
Features (pLannotate 1.2.2; 21 found; start..end, strand, type, name):
    148..381     +  misc_feature   RRE: The Rev response element (RRE) of HIV-1 allows for Rev-dependent mRNA export from the nucleus to the cytoplasm.
    758..858     +  CDS            Rev (fragment): human immunodeficiency virus 1 (HIV-1) Rev protein; rev; enhances nuclear export of unspliced and incompletely spliced viral mRNAs
    877..994     +  misc_feature   cPPT/CTS: central polypurine tract and central termination sequence of HIV-1
   1039..1087    -  polyA_signal   HSV TK poly(A) signal: herpes simplex virus thymidine kinase polyadenylation signal (Cole and Stacy, 1985)
   1189..1788    -  CDS            PuroR (fragment): puromycin N-acetyltransferase; pac from Streptomyces; confers resistance to puromycin
   1800..2299    -  promoter       PGK promoter: mouse phosphoglycerate kinase 1 promoter
   2342..3511    +  promoter       EF-1α promoter: strong constitutive promoter for human elongation factor EF-1α
   3562..3939    +  CDS            H2BC12 (sequence partly withheld): H2B1K_HUMAN - Also known as H2BFT Experimental evidence at protein level: Swiss-Prot protein existence level 1. Has broad antibacterial activity. May contribute to the formation of the functional antimicrobial barrier of the colonic epithelium, and to the bactericidal activity of amniotic fluid. From Homo sapiens (Human).
   3979..4686    +  CDS            mOrange2: mOrange2 is a basic (constitutively fluorescent) orange fluorescent protein published in 2008, derived from Discosoma sp.. It has high acid sensitivity.
   4694..5256    +  misc_feature   IRES: internal ribosome entry site (IRES) of the encephalomyocarditis virus (EMCV)
   5276..5992    +  CDS            EGFP: EGFP is a basic (constitutively fluorescent) green fluorescent protein published in 1996, derived from Aequorea victoria. It is reported to be a rapidly-maturing weak dimer with moderate acid sensitivity.
   6843..7431    +  misc_feature   WPRE: woodchuck hepatitis virus posttranscriptional regulatory element
   7454..7522    +  CDS            nef (fragment): NEF_HV1Z2 - Experimental evidence at protein level: Swiss-Prot protein existence level 1. Extracellular Nef protein targets CD4(+) T-lymphocytes for apoptosis by interacting with CXCR4 surface receptors. From Human immunodeficiency virus type 1 group M subtype D (isolate Z2/CDC-Z34) (HIV-1).
   7524..7757    +  LTR            3' LTR (ΔU3): self-inactivating 3' long terminal repeat (LTR) from HIV-1
   7787..7883    +  promoter       AmpR promoter (fragment): bla
   7886..8641    +  CDS            KanR (fragment): aminoglycoside phosphotransferase; aph(3')-Ia; confers resistance to kanamycin in bacteria or G418 (Geneticin®) in eukaryotes
   8774..9362    +  rep_origin     ori: high-copy-number ColE1/pMB1/pBR322/pUC origin of replication
   9500..9721    +  promoter       RSV promoter: Rous sarcoma virus enhancer/promoter
   9763..9908    +  LTR            5' LTR (truncated) (fragment): truncated 5' long terminal repeat (LTR) from HIV-1
   9955..10080   +  misc_feature   HIV-1 Ψ: packaging signal of human immunodeficiency virus type 1
  10064..2       +  CDS            HIV-1 gag (fragment) (across the origin): gag protein from human immunodeficiency virus 1; gag
