>Addgene plasmid #99277 | hEF1α-H2B-mOrange2-IRES-EGFP PGK-Puromycin | addgene full sequence | sequence record 197594 | Addgene NGS Result
GATCTTCAGACCTGGAGGAGGAGATATGAGGGACAATTGGAGAAGTGAATTATATAAATATAAAGTAGTA
AAAATTGAACCATTAGGAGTAGCACCCACCAAGGCAAAGAGAAGAGTGGTGCAGAGAGAAAAAAGAGCAG
TGGGAATAGGAGCTTTGTTCCTTGGGTTCTTGGGAGCAGCAGGAAGCACTATGGGCGCAGCGTCAATGAC
GCTGACGGTACAGGCCAGACAATTATTGTCTGGTATAGTGCAGCAGCAGAACAATTTGCTGAGGGCTATT
GAGGCGCAACAGCATCTGTTGCAACTCACAGTCTGGGGCATCAAGCAGCTCCAGGCAAGAATCCTGGCTG
TGGAAAGATACCTAAAGGATCAACAGCTCCTGGGGATTTGGGGTTGCTCTGGAAAACTCATTTGCACCAC
TGCTGTGCCTTGGAATGCTAGTTGGAGTAATAAATCTCTGGAACAGATTTGGAATCACACGACCTGGATG
GAGTGGGACAGAGAAATTAACAATTACACAAGCTTAATACACTCCTTAATTGAAGAATCGCAAAACCAGC
AAGAAAAGAATGAACAAGAATTATTGGAATTAGATAAATGGGCAAGTTTGTGGAATTGGTTTAACATAAC
AAATTGGCTGTGGTATATAAAATTATTCATAATGATAGTAGGAGGCTTGGTAGGTTTAAGAATAGTTTTT
GCTGTACTTTCTATAGTGAATAGAGTTAGGCAGGGATATTCACCATTATCGTTTCAGACCCACCTCCCAA
CCCCGAGGGGACCCGACAGGCCCGAAGGAATAGAAGAAGAAGGTGGAGAGAGAGACAGAGACAGATCCAT
TCGATTAGTGAACGGATCTCGACGGTATCGGTTAACTTTTAAAAGAAAAGGGGGGATTGGGGGGTACAGT
GCAGGGGAAAGAATAGTAGACATAATAGCAACAGACATACAAACTAAAGAATTACAAAAACAAATTACAA
AAATTCAAAATTTTATCGATCACGAGACTAGCCTCGAGATCCCGAACCCCGCGTTTATGAACAAACGACC
CAACACCCGTGCGTTTTATTCTGTCTTTTTATTGCCGTCATAGCGCGGGTTCCTTCCGGTATTGTCTCCT
TCCGTGTTTCAGTTAGCCTCCCCCATCTCCCGGTCGAGAAGCTTACGCGTGAATTTCGACGCGGCCGCTC
AGGCACCGGGCTTGCGGGTCATGCACCAGGTGCGCGGTCCTTCGGGCACCTCGACGTCGGCGGTGACGGT
GAAGCCGAGCCGCTCGTAGAAGGGGAGGTTGCGGGGCGCGGATGTCTCCAGGAAGGCGGGCACCCCGGCG
CGCTCGGCCGCCTCCACTCCGGGGAGCACGACGGCGCTGCCCAGACCCTTGCCCTGGTGGTCGGGCGACA
CGCCGACGGTGGCCAGGAACCACGCGGGCTCCTTGGGCCGGTGCGGCGCCAGGAGGCCTTCCATCTGTTG
CTGCGCGGCCAGCCGGGAACCGCTCAACTCGGCCATGCGCGGGCCGATCTCGGCGAACACCGCCCCCGCT
TCGACGCTCTCCGGCGTGGTCCAGACCGCCACCGCGGCGCCGTCGTCCGCGACCCACACCTTGCCGATGT
CGAGCCCGACGCGCGTGAGGAAGAGTTCTTGCAGCTCGGTGACCCGCTCGATGTGGCGGTCCGGATCGAC
GGTGTGGCGCGTGGCGGGGTAGTCGGCGAACGCGGCGGCGAGGGTGCGTACGGCCCTGGGGACGTCGTCG
CGGGTGGCGAGGCGCACCGTGGGCTTGTACTCGGTCATTGTGGCGGCGACGAAAGGCCCGGAGATGAGGA
AGAGGAGAACAGCGCGGCAGACGTGCGCTTTTGAAGCGTGCAGAATGCCGGGCCTCCGGAGGACCTTCGG
GCGCCCGCCCCGCCCCTGAGCCCGCCCCTGAGCCCGCCCCCGGACCCACCCCTTCCCAGCCTCTGAGCCC
AGAAAGCGAAGGAGCAAAGCTGCTATTGGCCGCTGCCCCAAAGGCCTACCCGCTTCCATTGCTCAGCGGT
GCTGTCCATCTGCACGAGACTAGTGAGTCGTGCTACTTCCATTTGTCACGTCCTGCACGACGCGAGCTGC
GGGGCGGGGGGGAACTTCCTGACTAGGGGAGGAGTAGAAGGTGGCGCGAAGGGGCCACCAAAGAACGGAG
CCGGTTGGCGCCTACCGGTGGATGTGGAATGTGTGCGAGGCCAGAGGCCACTTGTGTAGCGCCAAGTGCC
CAGCGGGGCTGCTAAAGCGCATGCTCCAGACTGCCTTGGGAAAAGCGCCTCCCCTACCCGGTAGAGAAAC
TTGATCTGTCGCCGCAATTCAAGCTTCGTGAGGCTCCGGTGCCCGTCAGTGGGCAGAGCGCACATCGCCC
ACAGTCCCCGAGAAGTTGGGGGGAGGCTCTGGCTGCAGGTAATTGAACCGGTGCCTAGAGAAGGTGGCGC
GGGGTAAACTGGGAAAGTGATGTCGTGTACTGGCTCCGCCTTTTTCCCGAGGGTGGGGGAGAACCGTATA
TAAGTGCAGTAGTCGCCGTGAACGTTCTTTTTCGCAACGGGTTTGCCGCCAGAACACAGGTAAGTGCCGT
GTGTGGTTCCCGCGGGCCTGGCCTCTTTACGGGTTATGGCCCTTGCGTGCCTTGAATTACTTCCACCTGG
CTCCAGTACGTGATTCTTGATCCCGAGCTGGAGCCAGGGGCGGGCCTTGCGCTTTAGGAGCCCCTTCGCC
TCGTGCTTGAGTTGAGGCCTGGCCTGGGCGCTGGGGCCGCCGCGTGCGAATCTGGTGGCACCTTCGCGCC
TGTCTCGCTGCTTTCGATAAGTCTCTAGCCATTTAAAATTTTTGATGACGTGCTGCGACGCTTTTTTTCT
GGCAAGATAGTCTTGTAAATGCGGGCCAGGATCTGCACACTGGTATTTCGGTTTTTGGGCCCGCGGCCGG
CGACGGGGCCCGTGCGTCCCAGCGCACATGTTCGGCGAGGCGGGGCCTGCGAGCGCGGCCACCGAGAATC
GGACGGGGGTAGTCTCAAGCTGGCCGGCCTGCTCTGGTGCCTGGCCTCGCGCCGCCGTGTATCGCCCCGC
CCTGGGCGGCAAGGCTGGCCCGGTCGGCACCAGTTGCGTGAGCGGAAAGATGGCCGCTTCCCGGCCCTGC
TCCAGGGGGCTCAAAATGGAGGACGCGGCGCTCGGGAGAGCGGGCGGGTGAGTCACCCACACAAAGGAAA
AGGGCCTTTCCGTCCTCAGCCGTCGCTTCATGTGACTCCACGGAGTACCGGGCGCCGTCCAGGCACCTCG
ATTAGTTCTGGAGCTTTTGGAGTACGTCGTCTTTAGGTTGGGGGGAGGGGTTTTATGCGATGGAGTTTCC
CCACACTGAGTGGGTGGAGACTGAAGTTAGGCCAGCTTGGCACTTGATGTAATTCTCCTTGGAATTTGGC
CTTTTTGAGTTTGGATCTTGGTTCATTCTCAAGCCTCAGACAGTGGTTCAAAGTTTTTTTCTTCCATTTC
AGGTGTCGTGAACACCTGCGAACGGGGTGAGACGACACCCAAGCTGTCTAGAGCCGCCACCATGCCAGAA
CCCGCCAAGTCCGCTCCTGCTCCGAAGAAGGGCTCGAAGAAAGCAGTGACGAAGGCCCAGAAGAAGGGCG
GGAAGAAG
[291 nt withheld, positions 3649-3939]
GACCCCGTGTGCGAACATCCAGGCATTTGCGGGTCGACTATGGTGTCAAAGGGAGAGGAAAACAACATGG
CGATCATTAAGGAGTTCATGCGCTTCAAGGTCCGCATGGAGGGCTCCGTGAACGGACACGAGTTCGAAAT
CGAGGGAGAGGGAGAAGGACGGCCGTACGAAGGATTCCAGACTGCCAAACTCAAGGTCACCAAGGGGGGT
CCCCTGCCCTTCGCATGGGACATTCTGTCCCCTCACTTCACCTACGGCTCCAAGGCCTACGTCAAGCACC
CAGCCGACATCCCTGACTACTTCAAGCTGAGCTTCCCGGAAGGCTTCAAATGGGAAAGAGTGATGAATTA
CGAAGATGGTGGAGTGGTCACTGTGACCCAGGACTCATCCCTGCAAGATGGGGAGTTCATCTACAAAGTC
AAGCTCAGGGGTACAAATTTCCCGTCCGACGGACCCGTGATGCAGAAGAAAACCATGGGATGGGAGGCTT
CGTCCGAACGCATGTATCCGGAGGACGGCGCCCTGAAGGGGAAGATCAAGATGCGCCTGAAGCTCAAGGA
TGGAGGCCACTACACCTCCGAGGTCAAGACTACTTACAAGGCCAAGAAGCCGGTGCAGCTGCCTGGAGCG
TACATTGTGGATATCAAGCTTGACATCACCTCCCATAACGAAGATTACACCATCGTGGAACAGTATGAGC
GGGCGGAAGGACGCCACTCGACCGGGGGCATGGACGAGCTCTACAAATGAGAATTCCCCCCCCCCTAACG
TTACTGGCCGAAGCCGCTTGGAATAAGGCCGGTGTGCGTTTGTCTATATGTTATTTTCCACCATATTGCC
GTCTTTTGGCAATGTGAGGGCCCGGAAACCTGGCCCTGTCTTCTTGACGAGCATTCCTAGGGGTCTTTCC
CCTCTCGCCAAAGGAATGCAAGGTCTGTTGAATGTCGTGAAGGAAGCAGTTCCTCTGGAAGCTTCTTGAA
GACAAACAACGTCTGTAGCGACCCTTTGCAGGCAGCGGAACCCCCCACCTGGCGACAGGTGCCTCTGCGG
CCAAAAGCCACGTGTATAAGATACACCTGCAAAGGCGGCACAACCCCAGTGCCACGTTGTGAGTTGGATA
GTTGTGGAAAGAGTCAAATGGCTCTCCTCAAGCGTATTCAACAAGGGGCTGAAGGATGCCCAGAAGGTAC
CCCATTGTATGGGATCTGATCTGGGGCCTCGGTACACATGCTTTACATGTGTTTAGTCGAGGTTAAAAAA
CGTCTAGGCCCCCCGAACCACGGGGACGTGGTTTTCCTTTGAAAAACACGATGATAATATGCTAGCGGCC
ACAACCATGGTGTCGAAGGGAGAAGAATTGTTTACTGGAGTCGTGCCCATCCTGGTGGAATTGGACGGAG
ATGTGAACGGTCACAAGTTCTCCGTGTCGGGAGAAGGGGAGGGCGACGCGACCTACGGAAAGCTTACACT
CAAGTTCATCTGCACTACTGGGAAGCTCCCAGTGCCGTGGCCCACTCTCGTGACCACCCTGACCTACGGC
GTGCAATGCTTTTCCCGGTACCCTGATCACATGAAGCAGCACGACTTCTTCAAGAGCGCCATGCCGGAAG
GTTACGTGCAGGAGCGGACCATCTTTTTCAAGGACGACGGGAACTACAAGACTCGGGCCGAAGTGAAGTT
CGAGGGGGACACCCTCGTGAACAGAATTGAGCTGAAGGGAATCGACTTCAAAGAAGATGGAAACATCCTG
GGCCATAAACTGGAGTACAACTACAATTCACACAACGTCTACATTATGGCGGATAAGCAGAAGAATGGGA
TCAAGGTCAACTTCAAGATTAGACATAACATCGAGGACGGTTCCGTGCAGCTGGCCGACCACTACCAGCA
AAACACCCCTATCGGCGACGGCCCGGTGCTCCTGCCTGATAACCACTACCTGAGCACCCAGTCCGCTCTG
TCCAAGGACCCGAACGAGAAGCGCGACCATATGGTGCTGCTTGAGTTCGTCACCGCCGCCGGAATTACCC
TCGGCATGGATGAACTGTACAAATAGGGATCCCGTCTCTAAAACTGTTCTCATCACATCATATCAAGGTT
ATATACCATCAATATTGCCACAGATGTTACTTAGCCTTTTAATATTTCTCTAATTTAGTGTATATGCAAT
GATAGTTCTCTGATTTCTGAGATTGAGTTTCTCATGTGTAATGATTATTTAGAGTTTCTCTTTCATCTGT
TCAAATTTTTGTCTAGTTTTATTTTTTACTGATTTGTAAGACTTCTTTTTATAATCTGCATATTACAATT
CTCTTTACTGGGGTGTTGCAAATATTTTCTGTCATTCTATGGCCTGACTTTTCTTAATGGTTTTTTAATT
TTAAAAATAAGTCTTAATATTCATGCAATCTAATTAACAATCTTTTCTTTGTGGTTAGGACTTTGAGTCA
TAAGAAATTTTTCTCTACACTGAAGTCATGATGGCATGCTTCTATATTATTTTCTAAAAGATTTAAAGTT
TTGCCTTCTCCATTTAGACTTATAATTCACTGGAATTTTTTTGTGTGTATGGTATGACATATGGGTTCCC
TTTTATTTTTTACATATAAATATATTTCCCTGTTTTTCTAAAAAAGAAAAAGATCATCATTTTCCCATTG
TAAAATGCCATATTTTTTTCATAGGTCACTTACATATATCAATGGGTCTGTTTCTGAGCTCTACTCTATT
TTATCAGCCTCACTGTCTATCCCCACACATCTCATGCTTTGCTCTAAATCTTGATATTTAGTGGAACATT
CTTTCCCATTTTGTTCTACAAGAATATTTTTGTTATTGTCTTTGGGCTTTCTATATACATTTTGAAATGA
GGTTGACAAGTTAGCGTGACGTCAATTCCCGATAATCAACCTCTGGATTACAAAATTTGTGAAAGATTGA
CTGGTATTCTTAACTATGTTGCTCCTTTTACGCTATGTGGATACGCTGCTTTAATGCCTTTGTATCATGC
TATTGCTTCCCGTATGGCTTTCATTTTCTCCTCCTTGTATAAATCCTGGTTGCTGTCTCTTTATGAGGAG
TTGTGGCCCGTTGTCAGGCAACGTGGCGTGGTGTGCACTGTGTTTGCTGACGCAACCCCCACTGGTTGGG
GCATTGCCACCACCTGTCAGCTCCTTTCCGGGACTTTCGCTTTCCCCCTCCCTATTGCCACGGCGGAACT
CATCGCCGCCTGCCTTGCCCGCTGCTGGACAGGGGCTCGGCTGTTGGGCACTGACAATTCCGTGGTGTTG
TCGGGGAAATCATCGTCCTTTCCTTGGCTGCTCGCCTGTGTTGCCACCTGGATTCTGCGCGGGACGTCCT
TCTGCTACGTCCCTTCGGCCCTCAATCCAGCGGACCTTCCTTCCCGCGGCCTGCTGCCGGCTCTGCGGCC
TCTTCCGCCTCTTCGCCTTCGCCCTCAGACGAGTCGGATCTCCCTTTGGGCCGCCTCCCCGCATCGGGAA
TTGCGCACGCAGTGGTACCTTTAAGACCAATGACTTACAAGGCAGCTGTAGATCTTAGCCACTTTTTAAA
AGAAAAGGGGGGACTGGAAGGGCTAATTCACTCCCAACGAAGACAAGATCTGCTTTTTGCTTGTACTGGG
TCTCTCTGGTTAGACCAGATCTGAGCCTGGGAGCTCTCTGGCTAACTAGGGAACCCACTGCTTAAGCCTC
AATAAAGCTTGCCTTGAGTGCTTCAAGTAGTGTGTGCCCGTCTGTTGTGTGACTCTGGTAACTAGAGATC
CCTCAGACCCTTTTAGTCAGTGTGGAAAATCTCTAGCATCAGAATTGGTTAATTGGTTGTAACACTGACC
CCTATTTGTTTATTTTTCTAAATACATTCAAATATGTATCCGCTCATGAGACAATAACCCTGATAAATGC
TTCAATAATATTGAAAAAGGAAGAATATGAGCCATATTCAACGGGAAACGTCGAGGCCGCGATTAAATTC
CAACATGGATGCTGATTTATATGGGTATAAATGGGCTCGCGATAATGTCGGGCAATCAGGTGCGACAATC
TATCGCTTGTATGGGAAGCCCGATGCGCCAGAGTTGTTTCTGAAACATGGCAAAGGTAGCGTTGCCAATG
ATGTTACAGATGAGATGGTCAGACTAAACTGGCTGACGGAATTTATGCCACTTCCGACCATCAAGCATTT
TATCCGTACTCCTGATGATGCATGGTTACTCACCACTGCGATCCCCGGAAAAACAGCGTTCCAGGTATTA
GAAGAATATCCTGATTCAGGTGAAAATATTGTTGATGCGCTGGCAGTGTTCCTGCGCCGGTTGCACTCGA
TTCCTGTTTGTAATTGTCCTTTTAACAGCGATCGCGTATTTCGCCTCGCTCAGGCGCAATCACGAATGAA
TAACGGTTTGGTTGATGCGAGTGATTTTGATGACGAGCGTAATGGCTGGCCTGTTGAACAAGTCTGGAAA
GAAATGCATAAACTTTTGCCATTCTCACCGGATTCAGTCGTCACTCATGGTGATTTCTCACTTGATAACC
TTATTTTTGACGAGGGGAAATTAATAGGTTGTATTGATGTTGGACGAGTCGGAATCGCAGACCGATACCA
GGATCTTGCCATCCTATGGAACTGCCTCGGTGAGTTTTCTCCTTCATTACAGAAACGGCTTTTTCAAAAA
TATGGTATTGATAATCCTGATATGAATAAATTGCAGTTTCATTTGATGCTCGATGAGTTTTTCTAACTCA
TGACCAAAATCCCTTAACGTGAGTTACGCGCGCGTCGTTCCACTGAGCGTCAGACCCCGTAGAAAAGATC
AAAGGATCTTCTTGAGATCCTTTTTTTCTGCGCGTAATCTGCTGCTTGCAAACAAAAAAACCACCGCTAC
CAGCGGTGGTTTGTTTGCCGGATCAAGAGCTACCAACTCTTTTTCCGAAGGTAACTGGCTTCAGCAGAGC
GCAGATACCAAATACTGTTCTTCTAGTGTAGCCGTAGTTAGCCCACCACTTCAAGAACTCTGTAGCACCG
CCTACATACCTCGCTCTGCTAATCCTGTTACCAGTGGCTGCTGCCAGTGGCGATAAGTCGTGTCTTACCG
GGTTGGACTCAAGACGATAGTTACCGGATAAGGCGCAGCGGTCGGGCTGAACGGGGGGTTCGTGCACACA
GCCCAGCTTGGAGCGAACGACCTACACCGAACTGAGATACCTACAGCGTGAGCTATGAGAAAGCGCCACG
CTTCCCGAAGGGAGAAAGGCGGACAGGTATCCGGTAAGCGGCAGGGTCGGAACAGGAGAGCGCACGAGGG
AGCTTCCAGGGGGAAACGCCTGGTATCTTTATAGTCCTGTCGGGTTTCGCCACCTCTGACTTGAGCGTCG
ATTTTTGTGATGCTCGTCAGGGGGGCGGAGCCTATGGAAAAACGCCAGCAACGCGGCCTTTTTACGGTTC
CTGGCCTTTTGCTGGCCTTTTGCTCACATGTTCTTTCCTGCGTTATCCCCTGATTCTGTGGATAACCGTA
TTACCGCCTTTGAGTGAGCTGATACCGCTCAGCTTAATGTAGTCTTATGCAATACTCTTGTAGTCTTGCA
ACATGGTAACGATGAGTTAGCAACATGCCTTACAAGGAGAGAAAAAGCACCGTGCATGCCGATTGGTGGA
AGTAAGGTGGTACGATCGTGCCTTATTAGGAAGGCAACAGACGGGTCTGACATGGATTGGACGAACCACT
GAATTGCCGCATTGCAGAGATATTGTATTTAAGTGCCTAGCTCGATACATAAACGGGTCTCTCTGGTTAG
ACCAGATCTGAGCCTGGGAGCTCTCTGGCTAACTAGGGAACCCACTGCTTAAGCCTCAATAAAGCTTGCC
TTGAGTGCTTCAAGTAGTGTGTGCCCGTCTGTTGTGTGACTCTGGTAACTAGAGATCCCTCAGACCCTTT
TAGTCAGTGTGGAAAATCTCTAGCAGTGGCGCCCGAACAGGGACTTGAAAGCGAAAGGGAAACCAGAGGA
GCTCTCTCGACGCAGGACTCGGCTTGCTGAAGCGCGCACGGCAAGAGGCGAGGGGCGGCGACTGGTGAGT
ACGCCAAAAATTTTGACTAGCGGAGGCTAGAAGGAGAGAGATGGGTGCGAGAGCGTCAGTATTAAGCGGG
GGAGAATTAGATCGCGATGGGAAAAAATTCGGTTAAGGCCAGGGGGAAAGAAAAAATATAAATTAAAACA
TATAGTATGGGCAAGCAGGGAGCTAGAACGATTCGCAGTTAATCCTGGCCTGTTAGAAACATCAGAAGGC
TGTAGACAAATACTGGGACAGCTACAACCATCCCTTCAGACAGGATCAGAAGAACTTAGATCATTATATA
ATACAGTAGCAACCCTCTATTGTGTGCATCAAAGGATAGAGATAAAAGACACCAAGGAAGCTTTAGACAA
GATAGAGGAACAGCAAAACAAAAGTAAGACCACCGCACAGCAAGCGGCCGCT
Features (pLannotate 1.2.2; 21 found; start..end, strand, type, name):
    148..381     +  misc_feature   RRE: The Rev response element (RRE) of HIV-1 allows for Rev-dependent mRNA export from the nucleus to the cytoplasm.
    758..858     +  CDS            Rev (fragment): human immunodeficiency virus 1 (HIV-1) Rev protein; rev; enhances nuclear export of unspliced and incompletely spliced viral mRNAs
    877..994     +  misc_feature   cPPT/CTS: central polypurine tract and central termination sequence of HIV-1
   1039..1087    -  polyA_signal   HSV TK poly(A) signal: herpes simplex virus thymidine kinase polyadenylation signal (Cole and Stacy, 1985)
   1189..1788    -  CDS            PuroR (fragment): puromycin N-acetyltransferase; pac from Streptomyces; confers resistance to puromycin
   1800..2299    -  promoter       PGK promoter: mouse phosphoglycerate kinase 1 promoter
   2342..3511    +  promoter       EF-1α promoter: strong constitutive promoter for human elongation factor EF-1α
   3562..3939    +  CDS            H2BC12 (sequence partly withheld): H2B1K_HUMAN - Also known as H2BFT Experimental evidence at protein level: Swiss-Prot protein existence level 1. Has broad antibacterial activity. May contribute to the formation of the functional antimicrobial barrier of the colonic epithelium, and to the bactericidal activity of amniotic fluid. From Homo sapiens (Human).
   3979..4686    +  CDS            mOrange2: mOrange2 is a basic (constitutively fluorescent) orange fluorescent protein published in 2008, derived from Discosoma sp.. It has high acid sensitivity.
   4694..5256    +  misc_feature   IRES: internal ribosome entry site (IRES) of the encephalomyocarditis virus (EMCV)
   5276..5992    +  CDS            EGFP: EGFP is a basic (constitutively fluorescent) green fluorescent protein published in 1996, derived from Aequorea victoria. It is reported to be a rapidly-maturing weak dimer with moderate acid sensitivity.
   6843..7431    +  misc_feature   WPRE: woodchuck hepatitis virus posttranscriptional regulatory element
   7454..7522    +  CDS            nef (fragment): NEF_HV1Z2 - Experimental evidence at protein level: Swiss-Prot protein existence level 1. Extracellular Nef protein targets CD4(+) T-lymphocytes for apoptosis by interacting with CXCR4 surface receptors. From Human immunodeficiency virus type 1 group M subtype D (isolate Z2/CDC-Z34) (HIV-1).
   7524..7757    +  LTR            3' LTR (ΔU3): self-inactivating 3' long terminal repeat (LTR) from HIV-1
   7787..7883    +  promoter       AmpR promoter (fragment): bla
   7886..8695    +  CDS            KanR: aminoglycoside phosphotransferase; aph(3')-Ia; confers resistance to kanamycin in bacteria or G418 (Geneticin®) in eukaryotes
   8781..9369    +  rep_origin     ori: high-copy-number ColE1/pMB1/pBR322/pUC origin of replication
   9507..9733    +  promoter       RSV promoter: Rous sarcoma virus enhancer/promoter
   9734..9914    +  LTR            5' LTR (truncated): truncated 5' long terminal repeat (LTR) from HIV-1
   9961..10086   +  misc_feature   HIV-1 Ψ: packaging signal of human immunodeficiency virus type 1
  10070..2       +  CDS            HIV-1 gag (fragment) (across the origin): gag protein from human immunodeficiency virus 1; gag
