[The description below was written by a language model from this plasmid's Addgene catalogue record and pLannotate feature annotations shown in this document.]
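Description:
hEF1α-H2B-mOrange2-IRES-EGFP PGK-Puromycin is a self-inactivating HIV-1-based lentiviral transfer plasmid of about 10.4 kb, built on a commercially synthesized backbone by replacing an mVenus-IRES-mPlum segment with mOrange2-IRES-EGFP. In bacteria it is maintained through a high-copy ColE1/pUC-type origin and selected with kanamycin (aminoglycoside phosphotransferase gene driven by a bla promoter fragment). The viral genome is transcribed from an RSV enhancer/promoter fused to a truncated 5' LTR. It carries the Ψ packaging signal with a gag fragment, the Rev response element, the cPPT/CTS, a WPRE to boost transcript expression, and a ΔU3 3' LTR. As a result, the integrated provirus lacks LTR promoter activity and expression depends on the internal promoters.

The payload consists of two divergently oriented cassettes. The human EF-1α promoter drives a bicistronic transcript. Its first open reading frame fuses human histone H2B to mOrange2, tethering the orange signal to chromatin and so marking nuclei. An EMCV IRES then permits cap-independent translation of untargeted EGFP, which the record describes as visualized in the cytoplasm. On the opposite strand, the mouse PGK promoter drives puromycin N-acetyltransferase, terminated by an HSV TK polyadenylation signal, allowing selection of stably transduced mammalian cells.

The construct serves as a constitutive dual-colour reporter for labelling and imaging cells, and the associated work concerns co-cultures of human iPS-derived endothelial cells and mesenchymal stem cells in hydrogels. Two full-sequence records are provided. They differ by only a few nucleotides, with small annotation differences in the KanR, RSV promoter and 5' LTR regions, and otherwise have the same feature layout.
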