Addgene plasmid #99277: hEF1α-H2B-mOrange2-IRES-EGFP PGK-Puromycin
Purpose: Dual fluorescent reporter - constitutive expression of mOrange2 (549/565) localized in the nucleus, EGFP (488/507) untargeted and visualized in the cytoplasm, and Puromycin resistance
Depositing lab: Jordan Miller. Depositing organization: Rice University. Publication: Tubulogenesis of co-cultured human iPS-derived endothelial cells and human mesenchymal stem cells in fibrin and gelatin methacrylate gels. Calderon GA, Thai P, Hsu CW, Grigoryan B, Gibson SM, Dickinson ME, Miller JS. Biomater Sci. 2017 Jun 29. doi: 10.1039/c7bm00223h. PubMed 28661522.
Backbone
  Vector backbone: MillerLab H2B-mVenus-IRES-mPlum, DNA 2.0 Order #62961, Gene 179575
  Backbone manufacturer: DNA 2.0
  Modifications to backbone: cut out mVenus-IRES-mPlum with SalI and BamHI and insert mOrange2-IRES-EGFP
  Vector type: Lentiviral
  Selectable markers: Puromycin
Growth in bacteria
  Bacterial resistance: Kanamycin, 50 μg/mL
  Growth temperature: 37°C
  Growth strain: NEB Stable
  Copy number: Unknown
Gene/Insert 1
  Gene/Insert name: H2B-mOrange2-IRES-EGFP
  Species: H. sapiens (human)
  Insert size (bp): 2434
  Promoter: EF1 alpha-human
  Tag / fusion protein: mOrange2 (N terminal on insert); H2B (N terminal on insert); EGFP (N terminal on insert); IRES (N terminal on insert)
  Cloning method: Unknown
  Sequencing primers: 5′ not sure; 3′ not sure
Gene/Insert 2
  Gene/Insert name: Puro (alt name: Puromycin)
  Species: M. musculus (mouse)
  Insert size (bp): 600
  Promoter: PGK-mouse
  Tag / fusion protein: PGK (N terminal on backbone)
  Cloning method: Unknown
  Sequencing primers: 5′ not sure; 3′ not sure
Resource information
  A portion of this plasmid was derived from a plasmid made by: H2B-Venus sequence from Anna-Katerina Hadjantonakis: Addgene plasmid # 60141 (https://www.addgene.org/browse/sequence/60141/) Nowotschin, S., Xenopoulos, P., Schrode, N., & Hadjantonakis, A.-K. (2013). A bright single-cell resolution live imaging reporter of Notch signaling in the mouse. BMC Developmental Biology, 13, 15. doi:10.1186/1471-213X-13-15
Terms and licenses: Academic/Nonprofit Terms; Industry Terms: Not Available to Industry
How to cite: hEF1α-H2B-mOrange2-IRES-EGFP PGK-Puromycin was a gift from Jordan Miller (Addgene plasmid # 99277 ; http://n2t.net/addgene:99277 ; RRID:Addgene_99277)
